>Addgene plasmid #68741 | pGL4.26-SS-134 | depositor full sequence | sequence record 120981 | pGL4.26-SS-134 sequence 4928 bps
GGCCTAACTGGCCGGTACCTGAGCTCGCTAGCAGAGTGAGGACAAGCTTAGACACTAGAGGGTATATAAT
GGAAGCTCGACTTCCAGCTTGGCAATCCGGTACTGTTGGTAAAGCCACCATGGTGAGCAAGGGCGAGGAG
CTGTTCACCGGGGTGGTGCCCATCCTGGTCGAGCTGGACGGCGACGTAAACGGCCACAAGTTCAGCGTGT
CCGGCGAGGGCGAGGGCGATGCCACCTACGGCAAGCTGACCCTGAAGTTCATCTGCACCACCGGCAAGCT
GCCCGTGCCCTGGCCCACCCTCGTGACCACCCTGACCTACGGCGTGCAGTGCTTCAGCCGCTACCCCGAC
CACATGAAGCAGCACGACTTCTTCAAGTCCGCCATGCCCGAAGGCTACGTCCAGGAGCGCACCATCTTCT
TCAAGGACGACGGCAACTACAAGACCCGCGCCGAGGTGAAGTTCGAGGGCGACACCCTGGTGAACCGCAT
CGAGCTGAAGGGCATCGACTTCAAGGAGGACGGCAACATCCTGGGGCACAAGCTGGAGTACAACTACAAC
AGCCACAACGTCTATATCATGGCCGACAAGCAGAAGAACGGCATCAAGGTGAACTTCAAGATCCGCCACA
ACATCGAGGACGGCAGCGTGCAGCTCGCCGACCACTACCAGCAGAACACCCCCATCGGCGACGGCCCCGT
GCTGCTGCCCGACAACCACTACCTGAGCACCCAGTCCGCCCTGAGCAAAGACCCCAACGAGAAGCGCGAT
CACATGGTCCTGCTGGAGTTCGTGACCGCCGCCGGGATCACTCTCGGCATGGACGAGCTGTACAAGTAAT
AATTCTAGAGTCGGGGCGGCCGGCCGCTTCGAGCAGACATGATAAGATACATTGATGAGTTTGGACAAAC
CACAACTAGAATGCAGTGAAAAAAATGCTTTATTTGTGAAATTTGTGATGCTATTGCTTTATTTGTAACC
ATTATAAGCTGCAATAAACAAGTTAACAACAACAATTGCATTCATTTTATGTTTCAGGTTCAGGGGGAGG
TGTGGGAGGTTTTTTAAAGCAAGTAAAACCTCTACAAATGTGGTAAAATCGATAAGGATCCGTTTGCGTA
TTGGGCGCTCTTCCGCTGATCTGCGCAGCACCATGGCCTGAAATAACCTCTGAAAGAGGAACTTGGTTAG
CTACCTTCTGAGGCGGAAAGAACCAGCTGTGGAATGTGTGTCAGTTAGGGTGTGGAAAGTCCCCAGGCTC
CCCAGCAGGCAGAAGTATGCAAAGCATGCATCTCAATTAGTCAGCAACCAGGTGTGGAAAGTCCCCAGGC
TCCCCAGCAGGCAGAAGTATGCAAAGCATGCATCTCAATTAGTCAGCAACCATAGTCCCGCCCCTAACTC
CGCCCATCCCGCCCCTAACTCCGCCCAGTTCCGCCCATTCTCCGCCCCATGGCTGACTAATTTTTTTTAT
TTATGCAGAGGCCGAGGCCGCCTCTGCCTCTGAGCTATTCCAGAAGTAGTGAGGAGGCTTTTTTGGAGGC
CTAGGCTTTTGCAAAAAGCTCGATTCTTCTGACACTAGCGCCACCATGAAGAAGCCCGAACTCACCGCTA
CCAGCGTTGAAAAATTTCTCATCGAGAAGTTCGACAGTGTGAGCGACCTGATGCAGTTGTCGGAGGGCGA
AGAGAGCCGAGCCTTCAGCTTCGATGTCGGCGGACGCGGCTATGTACTGCGGGTGAATAGCTGCGCTGAT
GGCTTCTACAAAGACCGCTACGTGTACCGCCACTTCGCCAGCGCTGCACTACCCATCCCCGAAGTGTTGG
ACATCGGCGAGTTCAGCGAGAGCCTGACATACTGCATCAGTAGACGCGCCCAAGGCGTTACTCTCCAAGA
CCTCCCCGAAACAGAGCTGCCTGCTGTGTTACAGCCTGTCGCCGAAGCTATGGATGCTATTGCCGCCGCC
GACCTCAGTCAAACCAGCGGCTTCGGCCCATTCGGGCCCCAAGGCATCGGCCAGTACACAACCTGGCGGG
ATTTCATTTGCGCCATTGCTGATCCCCATGTCTACCACTGGCAGACCGTGATGGACGACACCGTGTCCGC
CAGCGTAGCTCAAGCCCTGGACGAACTGATGCTGTGGGCCGAAGACTGTCCCGAGGTGCGCCACCTCGTC
CATGCCGACTTCGGCAGCAACAACGTCCTGACCGACAACGGCCGCATCACCGCCGTAATCGACTGGTCCG
AAGCTATGTTCGGGGACAGTCAGTACGAGGTGGCCAACATCTTCTTCTGGCGGCCCTGGCTGGCTTGCAT
GGAGCAGCAGACTCGCTACTTCGAGCGCCGGCATCCCGAGCTGGCCGGCAGCCCTCGTCTGCGAGCCTAC
ATGCTGCGCATCGGCCTGGATCAGCTCTACCAGAGCCTCGTGGACGGCAACTTCGACGATGCTGCCTGGG
CTCAAGGCCGCTGCGATGCCATCGTCCGCAGCGGGGCCGGCACCGTCGGTCGCACACAAATCGCTCGCCG
GAGCGCAGCCGTATGGACCGACGGCTGCGTCGAGGTGCTGGCCGACAGCGGCAACCGCCGGCCCAGTACA
CGACCGCGCGCTAAGGAGGTAGGTCGAGTTTAAACTCTAGAACCGGTCATGGCCGCAATAAAATATCTTT
ATTTTCATTACATCTGTGTGTTGGTTTTTTGTGTGTTCGAACTAGATGCTGTCGACCGATGCCCTTGAGA
GCCTTCAACCCAGTCAGCTCCTTCCGGTGGGCGCGGGGCATGACTATCGTCGCCGCACTTATGACTGTCT
TCTTTATCATGCAACTCGTAGGACAGGTGCCGGCAGCGCTCTTCCGCTTCCTCGCTCACTGACTCGCTGC
GCTCGGTCGTTCGGCTGCGGCGAGCGGTATCAGCTCACTCAAAGGCGGTAATACGGTTATCCACAGAATC
AGGGGATAACGCAGGAAAGAACATGTGAGCAAAAGGCCAGCAAAAGGCCAGGAACCGTAAAAAGGCCGCG
TTGCTGGCGTTTTTCCATAGGCTCCGCCCCCCTGACGAGCATCACAAAAATCGACGCTCAAGTCAGAGGT
GGCGAAACCCGACAGGACTATAAAGATACCAGGCGTTTCCCCCTGGAAGCTCCCTCGTGCGCTCTCCTGT
TCCGACCCTGCCGCTTACCGGATACCTGTCCGCCTTTCTCCCTTCGGGAAGCGTGGCGCTTTCTCATAGC
TCACGCTGTAGGTATCTCAGTTCGGTGTAGGTCGTTCGCTCCAAGCTGGGCTGTGTGCACGAACCCCCCG
TTCAGCCCGACCGCTGCGCCTTATCCGGTAACTATCGTCTTGAGTCCAACCCGGTAAGACACGACTTATC
GCCACTGGCAGCAGCCACTGGTAACAGGATTAGCAGAGCGAGGTATGTAGGCGGTGCTACAGAGTTCTTG
AAGTGGTGGCCTAACTACGGCTACACTAGAAGAACAGTATTTGGTATCTGCGCTCTGCTGAAGCCAGTTA
CCTTCGGAAAAAGAGTTGGTAGCTCTTGATCCGGCAAACAAACCACCGCTGGTAGCGGTGGTTTTTTTGT
TTGCAAGCAGCAGATTACGCGCAGAAAAAAAGGATCTCAAGAAGATCCTTTGATCTTTTCTACGGGGTCT
GACGCTCAGTGGAACGAAAACTCACGTTAAGGGATTTTGGTCATGAGATTATCAAAAAGGATCTTCACCT
AGATCCTTTTAAATTAAAAATGAAGTTTTAAATCAATCTAAAGTATATATGAGTAAACTTGGTCTGACAG
CGGCCGCAAATGCTAAACCACTGCAGTGGTTACCAGTGCTTGATCAGTGAGGCACCGATCTCAGCGATCT
GCCTATTTCGTTCGTCCATAGTGGCCTGACTCCCCGTCGTGTAGATCACTACGATTCGTGAGGGCTTACC
ATCAGGCCCCAGCGCAGCAATGATGCCGCGAGAGCCGCGTTCACCGGCCCCCGATTTGTCAGCAATGAAC
CAGCCAGCAGGGAGGGCCGAGCGAAGAAGTGGTCCTGCTACTTTGTCCGCCTCCATCCAGTCTATGAGCT
GCTGTCGTGATGCTAGAGTAAGAAGTTCGCCAGTGAGTAGTTTCCGAAGAGTTGTGGCCATTGCTACTGG
CATCGTGGTATCACGCTCGTCGTTCGGTATGGCTTCGTTCAACTCTGGTTCCCAGCGGTCAAGCCGGGTC
ACATGATCACCCATATTATGAAGAAATGCAGTCAGCTCCTTAGGGCCTCCGATCGTTGTCAGAAGTAAGT
TGGCCGCGGTGTTGTCGCTCATGGTAATGGCAGCACTACACAATTCTCTTACCGTCATGCCATCCGTAAG
ATGCTTTTCCGTGACCGGCGAGTACTCAACCAAGTCGTTTTGTGAGTAGTGTATACGGCGACCAAGCTGC
TCTTGCCCGGCGTCTATACGGGACAACACCGCGCCACATAGCAGTACTTTGAAAGTGCTCATCATCGGGA
ATCGTTCTTCGGGGCGGAAAGACTCAAGGATCTTGCCGCTATTGAGATCCAGTTCGATATAGCCCACTCT
TGCACCCAGTTGATCTTCAGCATCTTTTACTTTCACCAGCGTTTCGGGGTGTGCAAAAACAGGCAAGCAA
AATGCCGCAAAGAAGGGAATGAGTGCGACACGAAAATGTTGGATGCTCATACTCGTCCTTTTTCAATATT
ATTGAAGCATTTATCAGGGTTACTAGTACGTCTCTCAAGGATAAGTAAGTAATATTAAGGTACGGGAGGT
ATTGGACAGGCCGCAATAAAATATCTTTATTTTCATTACATCTGTGTGTTGGTTTTTTGTGTGAATCGAT
AGTACTAACATACGCTCTCCATCAAAACAAAACGAAACAAAACAAACTAGCAAAATAGGCTGTCCCCAGT
GCAAGTGCAGGTGCCAGAACATTTCTCT
Features (pLannotate 1.2.2; 13 found; start..end, strand, type, name):
     56..87      +  promoter       minP: minimal TATA-box promoter with low basal activity
    120..839     +  CDS            EGFP: the original enhanced GFP (Yang et al., 1996) mammalian codon-optimized
    883..1004    -  polyA_signal   SV40 poly(A) signal: SV40 polyadenylation signal
   1030..1161    -  CDS            LT_SV40 (fragment): Experimental evidence at protein level: Swiss-Prot protein existence level 1. Isoform 17kT antigen targets host RBL2 for degradation and promotes cell proliferation. Transactivates host cyclin A promoter through its J domain. From Simian virus 40 (SV40).
   1198..1555    +  promoter       SV40 promoter: SV40 enhancer and early promoter
   1586..2623    +  CDS            HygR: hygromycin B phosphotransferase confers resistance to hygromycin
   2647..2695    +  polyA_signal   poly(A) signal: synthetic polyadenylation signal
   2711..2842    +  CDS            TcR (fragment): tetracycline efflux protein; tet; confers resistance to tetracycline
   3022..3610    -  rep_origin     ori: high-copy-number ColE1/pMB1/pBR322/pUC origin of replication
   3810..4670    -  CDS            AmpR: β-lactamase confers resistance to ampicillin, carbenicillin, and related antibiotics
   4671..4712    -  promoter       AmpR promoter (fragment): bla
   4775..4823    +  polyA_signal   poly(A) signal: synthetic polyadenylation signal
   4837..4928    +  misc_feature   pause site: RNA polymerase II transcriptional pause signal from the human α2 globin gene
