[The description below was written by a language model from this plasmid's Addgene catalogue record and pLannotate feature annotations shown in this document.]
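Description:
pGL4.26-SS-134 is a mammalian reporter plasmid built on Promega's pGL4.26 (luc2/minP/hygro) backbone, in which the luciferase gene has been replaced by EGFP and a short synthetic zinc-finger operator, ZF3 Op (recorded as an 11 bp insert), has been added. The operator itself is not annotated in the feature table. Given the stated purpose ("ZF3 Op -- GFP") and the layout of the backbone, it presumably sits in the cloning region just upstream of the minimal promoter, but the record does not give its position. The plasmid replicates in E. coli from a high-copy ColE1/pUC-type origin and is selected with ampicillin through the β-lactamase gene.

The reporter unit consists of minP, a minimal TATA-box promoter with low basal activity, driving mammalian codon-optimised EGFP and terminated by an SV40 polyadenylation signal. Upstream of this unit lie a synthetic poly(A) signal and an RNA polymerase II transcriptional pause site from the human α2-globin gene, which limit read-through transcription from the backbone and so help keep background fluorescence low. A separate cassette uses the SV40 enhancer/early promoter to express hygromycin B phosphotransferase, followed by a synthetic poly(A) signal, which allows selection of stably transfected mammalian cells. The short SV40 large T antigen and tetracycline-resistance fragments in the annotation appear to be residual backbone sequence rather than functional genes.

With this design, EGFP output should depend on recruitment of a transcriptional activator to the ZF3 operator. This fits the associated work on DNA sense-and-respond protein modules for mammalian cells, where such a plasmid would report zinc-finger-based transcription factor activity.
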