Addgene plasmid #68741: pGL4.26-SS-134
Purpose: ZF3 Op -- GFP
Depositing lab: James Collins. Depositing organization: Massachusetts Institute of Technology. Publication: DNA sense-and-respond protein modules for mammalian cells. Slomovic S, Collins JJ. Nat Methods. 2015 Sep 21. doi: 10.1038/nmeth.3585. PubMed 26389572.
Backbone
  Vector backbone: pGL4.26 luc2/minp/hygro
  Backbone manufacturer: Promega
  Backbone size w/o insert (bp): 4917
  Total vector size (bp): 4928
  Modifications to backbone: GFP instead of Luc
  Vector type: Mammalian Expression
  Selectable markers: Hygromycin
Growth in bacteria
  Bacterial resistance: Ampicillin, 100 μg/mL
  Growth temperature: 37°C
  Growth strain: DH5alpha
  Copy number: High Copy
Gene/Insert
  Gene/Insert name: ZF3 Op
  Species: Synthetic
  Insert size (bp): 11
Terms and licenses: Academic/Nonprofit Terms; Industry Terms: Not Available to Industry
How to cite: pGL4.26-SS-134 was a gift from James Collins (Addgene plasmid # 68741 ; http://n2t.net/addgene:68741 ; RRID:Addgene_68741)
