>Addgene plasmid #68741 | pGL4.26-SS-134 | addgene partial sequence | sequence record 124870 | EGFP-N 5'-CGTCGCCGTCCAGCTCGACCAG-3'
GCTCCTCGCCCTTGCTCACCATGGTGGCTTTACCAACAGTACCGGATTGCCAAGCTGGAAGTCGAGCTTC
CATTATATACCCTCTAGTGTCTAAGCTTGTCCTCACTCTGCTAGCGAGCTCAGGTACCGGCCAGTTAGGC
CAGAGAAATGTTCTGGCACCTGCACTTGCACTGGGGACAGCCTATTTTGCTAGTTTGTTTTGTTTCGTTT
TGTTTTGATGGAGAGCGTATGTTAGTACTATCGATTCACACAAAAAACCAACACACAGATGTAATGAAAA
TAAAGATATTTTATTGCGGCCTGTCCAATACCTCCCGTACCTTAATATTACTTACTTATCCTTGAGAGAC
GTACTAGTAACCCTGATAAATGCTTCAATAATATTGAAAAAGGACGAGTATGAGCATCCAACATTTTCGT
GTCGCACTCATTCCCTTCTTTGCGGCATTTTGCTTGCCTGTTTTTGCACACCCCGAAACGCTGGTGAAAG
TAAAAGATGCTGAAGATCAACTGGGTGCAAGAGTGGGCTATATCGAACTGGATCTCAATAGCGGCAAGAT
CCTTGAGTCTTTCCGCCCCGAAGAACGATTCCCGATGATGAGCACTTTCAAAGTACTGCTATGTGGCGCG
GTGTTGTCCCGTATAGACGCCGGGCAAGAGCAGCTTGGTCGCCGTATACACTACTCACAAAACGACTTGG
TTGAGTACTCGCCGGTCACGGAAAAGCATCTTACGGATGGCATGACGGTAAGAGAATTGTGTAGTGCTGC
CATTACCATGAGCGACAACACCGCGGCCAACTTACTTCTGACAACGATCGGAGGCCCTAAGGAGCTGACT
GCATTTCTTCATAATATGG
