>Addgene plasmid #68741 | pGL4.26-SS-134 | addgene partial sequence | sequence record 124871 | EBV-rev 5'-GTGGTTTGTCCAAACTCATC-3'
GCGGCCGGCCGCCCCGACTCTAGAATTATTACTTGTACAGCTCGTCCATGCCGAGAGTGATCCCGGCGGC
GGTCACGAACTCCAGCAGGACCATGTGATCGCGCTTCTCGTTGGGGTCTTTGCTCAGGGCGGACTGGGTG
CTCAGGTAGTGGTTGTCGGGCAGCAGCACGGGGCCGTCGCCGATGGGGGTGTTCTGCTGGTAGTGGTCGG
CGAGCTGCACGCTGCCGTCCTCGATGTTGTGGCGGATCTTGAAGTTCACCTTGATGCCGTTCTTCTGCTT
GTCGGCCATGATATAGACGTTGTGGCTGTTGTAGTTGTACTCCAGCTTGTGCCCCAGGATGTTGCCGTCC
TCCTTGAAGTCGATGCCCTTCAGCTCGATGCGGTTCACCAGGGTGTCGCCCTCGAACTTCACCTCGGCGC
GGGTCTTGTAGTTGCCGTCGTCCTTGAAGAAGATGGTGCGCTCCTGGACGTAGCCTTCGGGCATGGCGGA
CTTGAAGAAGTCGTGCTGCTTCATGTGGTCGGGGTAGCGGCTGAAGCACTGCACGCCGTAGGTCAGGGTG
GTCACGAGGGTGGGCCAGGGCACGGGCAGCTTGCCGGTGGTGCAGATGAACTTCAGGGTCAGCTTGCCGT
AGGTGGCATCGCCCTCGCCCTCGCCGGACACGCTGAACTTGTGGCCGTTTACGTCGCCGTCCAGCTCGAC
CAGGATGGGCACCACCCCGGTGAACAGCTCCTCGCCCTTGCTCACCATGGTGGCTTTACCAACAGTACCG
GATTGCCAAGCTGGAAGTCGAGCTTCCATTATATACCCTCTAGTGTCTAAGCTTGTCCTCACTCTGCTAG
CGAGCT
